>Addgene plasmid #104119 | LZF1718: Cre-off hSyn-CheRiff-CFP (FAS) | addgene full sequence | sequence record 205266 | Addgene NGS Result
AGTGCAAGTGGGTTTTAGGACCAGGATGAGGCGGGGTGGGGGTGCCTACCTGACGACCGACCCCGACCCA
CTGGACAAGCACCCAACCCCCATTCCCCAAATTGCGCATCCCCTATCAGAGAGGGGGAGGGGAAACAGGA
TGCGGCGAGGCGCGTGCGCACTGCCAGCTTCAGCACCGCGGACAGTGCCTTCGCCCCCGCCTGGCGGCGC
GCGCCACCGCCGCCTCAGCACTGAAGGCGCGCTGACGTCACTCGCCGGTCCCCCGCAAACTCCCCTTCCC
GGCCACCTTGGTCGCGTCCGCGCCGCCGCCGGCCCAGCCGGACCGCACCACGCGAGGCGCGAGATAGGGG
GGCACGGGCGCGACCATCTGCGCTGCGGCGCCGGCGACTCAGCGCTGCCTCAGTCTGCGGTGGGCAGCGG
AGGAGTCGTGTCGTGCCTGAGAGCGCAGTCGAGAAGGATCCACAACTTCGTATATACCTTTCTATACGAA
GTTGTGGCGCGCCACCATGGGCGGAGCTCCTGCTCCAGACGCTCACAGCGCCCCACCTGGAAACGATTCT
GCCGGAGGCAGTGAGTACCATGCCCCAGCTGGATATCAAGTGAATCCACCCTACCACCCCGTGCATGGGT
ATGAGGAACAGTGCAGCTCCATCTACATCTACTATGGGGCCCTGTGGGAGCAGGAAACAGCTAGGGGCTT
CCAGTGGTTTGCCGTGTTCCTGTCTGCCCTGTTTCTGGCTTTCTACGGCTGGCACGCCTATAAGGCCAGC
GTGGGATGGGAGGAAGTGTACGTGTGCTCCGTGGAGCTGATCAAAGTGATTCTGGAGATCTATTTCGAGT
TCACCAGTCCTGCTATGCTGTTCCTGTACGGAGGGAACATTACCCCATGGCTGAGATATGCCGAATGGCT
GCTGACATGTCCCGTGATCCTGATTCATCTGTCTAACATCACCGGCCTGAGTGAGGCATACAATAAGCGG
ACAATGGCTCTGCTGGTGTCCGACCTGGGAACTATTTGCATGGGAGTGACAGCCGCTCTGGCCACTGGGT
GGGTGAAGTGGCTGTTTTACTGTATCGGCCTGGTGTATGGAACCCAGACATTCTACAACGCTGGAATCAT
CTACGTGGAGTCTTACTATATCATGCCTGCCGGCGGCTGTAAGAAACTGGTGCTGGCCATGACTGCCGTG
TACTATTCTAGTTGGCTGATGTTTCCCGGCCTGTTCATCTTTGGGCCTGAAGGCATGCACACCCTGAGCG
TGGCTGGGTCCACTATTGGCCATACCATCGCCGACCTGCTGTCCAAGAATATTTGGGGACTGCTGGGGCA
CTTCCTGCGGATCAAAATTCACGAGCATATCATTATGTACGGCGATATCAGGAGACCAGTGAGCTCCCAG
TTTCTGGGACGCAAGGTGGACGTGCTGGCCTTCGTGACAGAGGAAGATAAAGTGGCGGCCGCCAAGAGCA
GGATCACCAGCGAGGGCGAGTACATCCCCCTGGACCAGATCGACATCAACGTGGTGAGCAAGGGCGAGGA
GCTGTTCACCGGGGTGGTGCCCATCCTGGTCGAGCTGGACGGCGACGTAAACGGCCACAGGTTCAGCGTG
TCCGGCGAGGGCGAGGGCGATGCCACCTACGGCAAGCTGACCCTGAAGTTCATCTGCACCACCGGCAAGC
TGCCCGTGCCCTGGCCCACCCTCGTGACCACCCTGACCTGGGGCGTGCAGTGCTTCAGCCGCTACCCCGA
CCACATGAAGCAGCACGACTTCTTCAAGTCCGCCATGCCCGAAGGCTACGTCCAGGAGCGTACCATCTTC
TTCAAGGACGACGGCAACTACAAGACCCGCGCCGAGGTGAAGTTCGAGGGCGACACCCTGGTGAACCGCA
TCGAGCTGAAGGGCATCGACTTCAAGGAGGACGGCAACATCCTGGGGCACAAGCTGGAGTACAACTACAT
CAGCCACAACGTCTATATCACCGCCGACAAGCAGAAGAACGGCATCAAGGCCCACTTCAAGATCCGCCAC
AACATCGAGGACGGCAGCGTGCAGCTCGCCGACCACTACCAGCAGAACACCCCCATCGGCGACGGCCCCG
TGCTGCTGCCCGACAACCACTACCTGAGCACCCAGTCCGCCCTGAGCAAAGACCCCAACGAGAAGCGCGA
TCACATGGTCCTGCTGGAGTTCGTGACCGCCGCCGGGATCACTCTCGGCATGGACGAGCTGTACAAGTAA
TTAGCTAGCTAAACAACTTCGTATATACCTTTCTATACGAAGTTGTCGAATTCGATATCAAGCTTATCGA
TAATCAACCTCTGGATTACAAAATTTGTGAAAGATTGACTGGTATTCTTAACTATGTTGCTCCTTTTACG
CTATGTGGATACGCTGCTTTAATGCCTTTGTATCATGCTATTGCTTCCCGTATGGCTTTCATTTTCTCCT
CCTTGTATAAATCCTGGTTGCTGTCTCTTTATGAGGAGTTGTGGCCCGTTGTCAGGCAACGTGGCGTGGT
GTGCACTGTGTTTGCTGACGCAACCCCCACTGGTTGGGGCATTGCCACCACCTGTCAGCTCCTTTCCGGG
ACTTTCGCTTTCCCCCTCCCTATTGCCACGGCGGAACTCATCGCCGCCTGCCTTGCCCGCTGCTGGACAG
GGGCTCGGCTGTTGGGCACTGACAATTCCGTGGTGTTGTCGGGGAAATCATCGTCCTTTCCTTGGCTGCT
CGCCTATGTTGCCACCTGGATTCTGCGCGGGACGTCCTTCTGCTACGTCCCTTCGGCCCTCAATCCAGCG
GACCTTCCTTCCCGCGGCCTGCTGCCGGCTCTGCGGCCTCTTCCGCGTCTTCGCCTTCGCCCTCAGACGA
GTCGGATCTCCCTTTGGGCCGCCTCCCCGCATCGATACCGAGCGCTGCTCGAGCTAGAGCTCGCTGATCA
GCCTCGACTGTGCCTTCTAGTTGCCAGCCATCTGTTGTTTGCCCCTCCCCCGTGCCTTCCTTGACCCTGG
AAGGTGCCACTCCCACTGTCCTTTCCTAATAAAATGAGGAAATTGCATCGCATTGTCTGAGTAGGTGTCA
TTCTATTCTGGGGGGTGGGGTGGGGCAGGACAGCAAGGGGGAGGATTGGGAAGACAATAGCAGGCATGCT
GGGGAGGTAACCACGTGCGGACCGAGCGGCCGCAGGAACCCCTAGTGATGGAGTTGGCCACTCCCTCTCT
GCGCGCTCGCTCGCTCACTGAGGCCGGGCGACCAAAGGTCGCCCGACGCCCGGGCTTTGCCCGGGCGGCC
TCAGTGAGCGAGCGAGCGCGCAGCTGCCTGCAGGGGCGCCTGATGCGGTATTTTCTCCTTACGCATCTGT
GCGGTATTTCACACCGCATA
[95 nt withheld, positions 3381-3475]
T
[46 nt withheld, positions 3477-3522]
C
[141 nt withheld, positions 3524-3664]
CCTTTGACGTTGGAGTCCACGTTCTTT
[37 nt withheld, positions 3692-3728]
ACTCTATCTCGGGCTATTCTTTTGATTTATAAGGGATTTTGCCGATTTCGGTCTATTGGTTAAAAAATGA
GCTGATTTAACAAAAATTTAACGCGAATTTTAACAAAATATTAACGTTTACAATTTTATGGTGCACTCTC
AGTACAATCTGCTCTGATGCCGCATAGTTAAGCCAGCCCCGACACCCGCCAACACCCGCTGACGCGCCCT
GACGGGCTTGTCTGCTCCCGGCATCCGCTTACAGACAAGCTGTGACCGTCTCCGGGAGCTGCATGTGTCA
GAGGTTTTCACCGTCATCACCGAAACGCGCGAGACGAAAGGGCCTCGTGATACGCCTATTTTTATAGGTT
AATGTCATGATAATAATGGTTTCTTAGACGTCAGGTGGCACTTTTCGGGGAAATGTGCGCGGAACCCCTA
TTTGTTTATTTTTCTAAATACATTCAAATATGTATCCGCTCATGAGACAATAACCCTGATAAATGCTTCA
ATAATATTGAAAAAGGAAGAGTATGAGTATTCAACATTTCCGTGTCGCCCTTATTCCCTTTTTTGCGGCA
TTTTGCCTTCCTGTTTTTGCTCACCCAGAAACGCTGGTGAAAGTAAAAGATGCTGAAGATCAGTTGGGTG
CACGAGTGGGTTACATCGAACTGGATCTCAACAGCGGTAAGATCCTTGAGAGTTTTCGCCCCGAAGAACG
TTTTCCAATGATGAGCACTTTTAAAGTTCTGCTATGTGGCGCGGTATTATCCCGTATTGACGCCGGGCAA
GAGCAACTCGGTCGCCGCATACACTATTCTCAGAATGACTTGGTTGAGTACTCACCAGTCACAGAAAAGC
ATCTTACGGATGGCATGACAGTAAGAGAATTATGCAGTGCTGCCATAACCATGAGTGATAACACTGCGGC
CAACTTACTTCTGACAACGATCGGAGGACCGAAGGAGCTAACCGCTTTTTTGCACAACATGGGGGATCAT
GTAACTCGCCTTGATCGTTGGGAACCGGAGCTGAATGAAGCCATACCAAACGACGAGCGTGACACCACGA
TGCCTGTAGCAATGGCAACAACGTTGCGCAAACTATTAACTGGCGAACTACTTACTCTAGCTTCCCGGCA
ACAATTAATAGACTGGATGGAGGCGGATAAAGTTGCAGGACCACTTCTGCGCTCGGCCCTTCCGGCTGGC
TGGTTTATTGCTGATAAATCTGGAGCCGGTGAGCGTGGAAGCCGCGGTATCATTGCAGCACTGGGGCCAG
ATGGTAAGCCCTCCCGTATCGTAGTTATCTACACGACGGGGAGTCAGGCAACTATGGATGAACGAAATAG
ACAGATCGCTGAGATAGGTGCCTCACTGATTAAGCATTGGTAACTGTCAGACCAAGTTTACTCATATATA
CTTTAGATTGATTTAAAACTTCATTTTTAATTTAAAAGGATCTAGGTGAAGATCCTTTTTGATAATCTCA
TGACCAAAATCCCTTAACGTGAGTTTTCGTTCCACTGAGCGTCAGACCCCGTAGAAAAGATCAAAGGATC
TTCTTGAGATCCTTTTTTTCTGCGCGTAATCTGCTGCTTGCAAACAAAAAAACCACCGCTACCAGCGGTG
GTTTGTTTGCCGGATCAAGAGCTACCAACTCTTTTTCCGAAGGTAACTGGCTTCAGCAGAGCGCAGATAC
CAAATACTGTTCTTCTAGTGTAGCCGTAGTTAGGCCACCACTTCAAGAACTCTGTAGCACCGCCTACATA
CCTCGCTCTGCTAATCCTGTTACCAGTGGCTGCTGCCAGTGGCGATAAGTCGTGTCTTACCGGGTTGGAC
TCAAGACGATAGTTACCGGATAAGGCGCAGCGGTCGGGCTGAACGGGGGGTTCGTGCACACAGCCCAGCT
TGGAGCGAACGACCTACACCGAACTGAGATACCTACAGCGTGAGCTATGAGAAAGCGCCACGCTTCCCGA
AGGGAGAAAGGCGGACAGGTATCCGGTAAGCGGCAGGGTCGGAACAGGAGAGCGCACGAGGGAGCTTCCA
GGGGGAAACGCCTGGTATCTTTATAGTCCTGTCGGGTTTCGCCACCTCTGACTTGAGCGTCGATTTTTGT
GATGCTCGTCAGGGGGGCGGAGCCTATGGAAAAACGCCAGCAACGCGGCCTTTTTACGGTTCCTGGCCTT
TTGCTGGCCTTTTGCTCACATGTCCTGCAGGCAGCTGCGCGCTCGCTCGCTCACTGAGGCCGCCCGGGCG
TCGGGCGACCTTTGGTCGCCCGGCCTCAGTGAGCGAGCGAGCGCGCAGAGAGGGAGTGGCCAACTCCATC
ACTAGGGGTTCCTGCGGCCGCACGCGTTGTACAGTGTCTAGACTGCAGAGGGCCCTGCGTATG
Features (pLannotate 1.2.2; 17 found; start..end, strand, type, name):
      1..448     +  promoter       hSyn promoter: human synapsin I promoter; confers neuron-specific expression (Kügler et al., 2003)
    507..1454    +  CDS            CheRiff: blue light-activated optogenetic actuator derived from Scherffelia dubia channelrhodopsin (Hochbaum et al., 2014)
   1464..1523    +  CDS            KCNJ2 (fragment): KCNJ2_HUMAN - Also known as IRK1. Experimental evidence at protein level: Swiss-Prot protein existence level 1. Probably participates in establishing action potential waveform and excitability of neuronal and muscle tissues. Inward rectifier potassium channels are characterized by a greater tendency to allow potassium to flow into the cell rather than out of it. Their voltage dependence is regulated by the concentration of extracellular potassium; as external potassium is raised, the voltage range of the channel opening shifts to more positive voltages. The inward rectification is mainly due t
   1522..2240    +  CDS            CFP (fragment): cyan variant of GFP mammalian codon-optimized
   2288..2312    +  misc_feature   MCS (fragment): pBluescript multiple cloning site
   2312..2900    +  misc_feature   WPRE: woodchuck hepatitis virus posttranscriptional regulatory element
   2948..3155    +  polyA_signal   bGH poly(A) signal: bovine growth hormone polyadenylation signal
   3184..3324    +  repeat_region  AAV2 ITR: inverted terminal repeat of adeno-associated virus serotype 2 inverted
   3329..3380    -  misc_feature   bom (fragment): basis of mobility region from pBR322
   3399..3854    +  rep_origin     f1 ori (sequence partly withheld): f1 bacteriophage origin of replication; arrow indicates direction of (+) strand synthesis
   3855..3904    -  misc_feature   bom (fragment): basis of mobility region from pBR322
   4006..4041    -  CDS            rop (fragment): Rop protein, which maintains plasmids at low copy number; rop
   4136..4240    +  promoter       AmpR promoter: bla
   4241..5101    +  CDS            AmpR: β-lactamase; bla; confers resistance to ampicillin, carbenicillin, and related antibiotics
   5272..5860    +  rep_origin     ori: high-copy-number ColE1/pMB1/pBR322/pUC origin of replication
   5933..5960    +  repeat_region  AAV2 ITR (fragment): inverted terminal repeat of adeno-associated virus serotype 2 inverted
   5989..6016    +  repeat_region  AAV2 ITR (fragment): inverted terminal repeat of adeno-associated virus serotype 2 inverted
