[The description below was written by a language model from this plasmid's Addgene catalogue record and pLannotate feature annotations shown in this document.]
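Description:
LZF1718: Cre-off hSyn-CheRiff-CFP (FAS) is a 6.1 kb AAV transfer plasmid built on a pAAV-hsyn-cre-off backbone. The catalogue lists the vector type as mammalian expression/adenoviral, but the annotated AAV2 inverted terminal repeats show that it is an adeno-associated virus genome plasmid. One ITR is annotated in full downstream of the cassette, and only short ITR fragments are detected upstream of the promoter, as often happens with these structured repeats in sequencing-based annotation. The bacterial portion carries a high-copy ColE1/pUC-type origin, an f1 origin and an ampicillin resistance gene. The recorded recombination-deficient growth strain is consistent with the need to keep the ITRs intact.

Between the ITRs, the human synapsin I promoter restricts expression to neurons and drives a single fusion reading frame. It begins with CheRiff, a blue-light-activated channelrhodopsin derived from Scherffelia dubia. A short fragment of the Kir2.1 (KCNJ2) potassium channel follows, of the kind commonly used as a membrane trafficking signal, and the frame ends with a cyan fluorescent protein for visualising expressing cells. A WPRE boosts transcript stability and expression, and a bovine growth hormone polyadenylation signal terminates the message.

The name and backbone indicate a "Cre-off" (FAS) design, in which the cassette is expressed by default and is silenced in cells containing Cre recombinase. However, the recombinase sites themselves are not annotated in the feature table, so their positions and type cannot be confirmed from this record. The stated purpose is a synOptopatch construct. This implies optogenetic stimulation of Cre-negative neurons as the actuator half of an all-optical synaptic electrophysiology system.
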