Addgene plasmid #104119: LZF1718: Cre-off hSyn-CheRiff-CFP (FAS)
Purpose: synOptopatch construct
Depositing lab: Adam Cohen. Depositing organization: Harvard University. Publication: All-optical synaptic electrophysiology probes mechanism of ketamine-induced disinhibition. Fan LZ, Nehme R, Adam Y, Jung ES, Wu H, Eggan K, Arnold DB, Cohen AE. Nat Methods. 2018 Oct;15(10):823-831. doi: 10.1038/s41592-018-0142-8. Epub 2018 Oct 1. PubMed 30275587.
Backbone
  Vector backbone: pAAV-hsyn-cre-off
  Backbone size w/o insert (bp): 4000
  Total vector size (bp): 6101
  Vector type: Mammalian Expression, Adenoviral
Growth in bacteria
  Bacterial resistance: Ampicillin, 100 μg/mL
  Growth temperature: 37°C
  Growth strain: NEB Stable
  Copy number: Unknown
Gene/Insert
  Gene/Insert name: CheRiff-CFP
  Species: Synthetic
  Insert size (bp): 1804
  Promoter: human synapsin I
  Cloning method: Gibson Cloning
  Sequencing primers: 5′ TGAGAGCGCAGTCGAGAAG; 3′ tcacaaattttgtaatccag
Terms and licenses: Academic/Nonprofit Terms; Industry Terms: Not Available to Industry
How to cite: LZF1718: Cre-off hSyn-CheRiff-CFP (FAS) was a gift from Adam Cohen (Addgene plasmid # 104119 ; http://n2t.net/addgene:104119 ; RRID:Addgene_104119)
